>Addgene plasmid #109758 | p3E-Rab38c | depositor full sequence | sequence record 206695 | Full Sequence
CTTTCCTGCGTTATCCCCTGATTCTGTGGATAACCGTATTACCGCCTTTGAGTGAGCTGATACCGCTCGC
CGCAGCCGAACGACCGAGCGCAGCGAGTCAGTGAGCGAGGAAGCGGAAGAGCGCCCAATACGCAAACCGC
CTCTCCCCGCGCGTTGGCCGATTCATTAATGCAGCTGGCACGACAGGTTTCCCGACTGGAAAGCGGGCAG
TGAGCGCAACGCAATTAATACGCGTACCGCTAGCCAGGAAGAGTTTGTAGAAACGCAAAAAGGCCATCCG
TCAGGATGGCCTTCTGCTTAGTTTGATGCCTGGCAGTTTATGGCGGGCGTCCTGCCCGCCACCCTCCGGG
CCGTTGCTTCACAACGTTCAAATCCGCTCCCGGCGGATTTGTCCTACTCAGGAGAGCGTTCACCGACAAA
CAACAGATAAAACGAAAGGCCCAGTCTTCCGACTGAGCCTTTCGTTTTATTTGATGCCTGGCAGTTCCCT
ACTCTCGCGTTAACGCTAGCATGGATGTTTTCCCAGTCACGACGTTGTAAAACGACGGCCAGTCTTAAGC
TCGGGCCCTGCAGCTCTAGAGCTCGAATTCTACAGGTCACTAATACCATCTAAGTAGTTGATTCATAGTG
ACTGCATATGTTGTGTTTTACAGTATTATGTAGTCTGTTTTTTATGCAAAATCTAATTTAATATATTGAT
ATTTATATCATTTTACGTTTCTCGTTCAACTTTCTTGTACAAAGTGGTGCAGAAAGAGCATCTGTTCAAA
GTTCTGGTCATCGGAGACCTCGGAGTTGGAAAAACGTCAATAATCAAACGATACGTTCATCAGATATTCT
CTCAACACTATCGCGCGACTATAGGAGTGGATTTTGCTCTGAAAGTGCTTCACTGGGACAGTCAGACGGT
GGTCCGGCTTCAGTTATGGGACATAGCAGGACAGGAGCGCTATGGGAACATGACGCGGGTTTACTATCGG
GAGGCCGTGGGAGCCCTCATAGTGTTTGACGTGACCCGATCCTCCACGTTTGACGCAGTGCTGAAATGGA
AAGACGACCTCGACTTGAAAGTCTCCCTCAATAACGGCAAGCCTGTCCCAGCTGTCCTTCTAGCCAACAA
ATCTGACCAATCACGCGAAGGCCTGTGTTCCCAGATCCCAAAGCTTGATACCTTCTGCAAAGAGAATGGA
TTTGTGGGCTGGTTTGAGACCTCTGCAAAGGAGAACTCAAACATTGAGGCGGCAGCAAAATGTCTGGTGG
ATCACATTTTGGCCCACGAGGAAAACATCGTCAACAACACAGACCCAGATGTGGTGGCCCTGCCCGGGTA
CAACAACAACACCAAAGAGCGGGTTCGATCCAGATGCATGACGTGTTCCAAGTCATGACAACTTTATTAT
ACAAAGTTGGCATTATAAAAAAGCATTGCTTATCAATTTGTTGCAACGAACAGGTCACTATCAGTCAAAA
TAAAATCATTATTTGGAGCTCCATGGTAGCGTTAACGCGGCCGCGATATCCCCTATAGTGAGTCGTATTA
CATGGTCATAGCTGTTTCCTGGCAGCTCTGGCCCGTGTCTCAAAATCTCTGATGTTACATTGCACAAGAT
AAAAATATATCATCATGAACAATAAAACTGTCTGCTTACATAAACAGTAATACAAGGGGTGTTATGAGCC
ATATTCAACGGGAAACGTCGAGGCCGCGATTAAATTCCAACATGGATGCTGATTTATATGGGTATAAATG
GGCTCGCGATAATGTCGGGCAATCAGGTGCGACAATCTATCGCTTGTATGGGAAGCCCGATGCGCCAGAG
TTGTTTCTGAAACATGGCAAAGGTAGCGTTGCCAATGATGTTACAGATGAGATGGTCAGACTAAACTGGC
TGACGGAATTTATGCCTCTTCCGACCATCAAGCATTTTATCCGTACTCCTGATGATGCATGGTTACTCAC
CACTGCGATCCCCGGAAAAACAGCATTCCAGGTATTAGAAGAATATCCTGATTCAGGTGAAAATATTGTT
GATGCGCTGGCAGTGTTCCTGCGCCGGTTGCATTCGATTCCTGTTTGTAATTGTCCTTTTAACAGCGATC
GCGTATTTCGTCTCGCTCAGGCGCAATCACGAATGAATAACGGTTTGGTTGATGCGAGTGATTTTGATGA
CGAGCGTAATGGCTGGCCTGTTGAACAAGTCTGGAAAGAAATGCATAAACTTTTGCCATTCTCACCGGAT
TCAGTCGTCACTCATGGTGATTTCTCACTTGATAACCTTATTTTTGACGAGGGGAAATTAATAGGTTGTA
TTGATGTTGGACGAGTCGGAATCGCAGACCGATACCAGGATCTTGCCATCCTATGGAACTGCCTCGGTGA
GTTTTCTCCTTCATTACAGAAACGGCTTTTTCAAAAATATGGTATTGATAATCCTGATATGAATAAATTG
CAGTTTCATTTGATGCTCGATGAGTTTTTCTAATCAGAATTGGTTAATTGGTTGTAACACTGGCAGAGCA
TTACGCTGACTTGACGGGACGGCGCAAGCTCATGACCAAAATCCCTTAACGTGAGTTACGCGTCGTTCCA
CTGAGCGTCAGACCCCGTAGAAAAGATCAAAGGATCTTCTTGAGATCCTTTTTTTCTGCGCGTAATCTGC
TGCTTGCAAACAAAAAAACCACCGCTACCAGCGGTGGTTTGTTTGCCGGATCAAGAGCTACCAACTCTTT
TTCCGAAGGTAACTGGCTTCAGCAGAGCGCAGATACCAAATACTGTCCTTCTAGTGTAGCCGTAGTTAGG
CCACCACTTCAAGAACTCTGTAGCACCGCCTACATACCTCGCTCTGCTAATCCTGTTACCAGTGGCTGCT
GCCAGTGGCGATAAGTCGTGTCTTACCGGGTTGGACTCAAGACGATAGTTACCGGATAAGGCGCAGCGGT
CGGGCTGAACGGGGGGTTCGTGCACACAGCCCAGCTTGGAGCGAACGACCTACACCGAACTGAGATACCT
ACAGCGTGAGCATTGAGAAAGCGCCACGCTTCCCGAAGGGAGAAAGGCGGACAGGTATCCGGTAAGCGGC
AGGGTCGGAACAGGAGAGCGCACGAGGGAGCTTCCAGGGGGAAACGCCTGGTATCTTTATAGTCCTGTCG
GGTTTCGCCACCTCTGACTTGAGCGTCGATTTTTGTGATGCTCGTCAGGGGGGCGGAGCCTATGGAAAAA
CGCCAGCAACGCGGCCTTTTTACGGTTCCTGGCCTTTTGCTGGCCTTTTGCTCACATGTT
Features (pLannotate 1.2.2; 11 found; start..end, strand, type, name):
    121..213     +  CDS            lacI (fragment): lac repressor; lacI; The lac repressor binds to the lac operator to inhibit transcription in E. coli. This inhibition can be relieved by adding lactose or isopropyl-β-D-thiogalactopyranoside (IPTG).
    268..295     -  terminator     rrnB T2 terminator: transcription terminator T2 from the E. coli rrnB gene
    427..470     +  terminator     rrnB T1 terminator: Escherichia coli rrnB; transcription terminator T1 from the E. coli rrnB gene
    517..553     -  CDS            lacZα (fragment): LacZα fragment of β-galactosidase; lacZ fragment
    624..748     -  protein_bind   attR2: mutant version of attR; recombination site for the Gateway® LR reaction LR Clonase™
    750..1385    +  CDS            RAB38: RAB38_HUMAN - Experimental evidence at protein level: Swiss-Prot protein existence level 1. May be involved in melanosomal transport and docking. Involved in the proper sorting of TYRP1. Involved in peripheral melanosomal distribution of TYRP1 in melanocytes; the function, which probably is implicating vesicle-trafficking, includes cooperation with ANKRD27 and VAMP7 (By similarity). Plays a role in the maturation of phagosomes that engulf pathogens, such as S.aureus and M.tuberculosis (PubMed:21255211). Plays an important role in the control of melanin production and melanosome biogenesis (Pub
   1389..1409    -  protein_bind   attB3: mutant version of attB; core recombination site for the Gateway® BP reaction BP Clonase™
   1400..1485    -  protein_bind   attL1 (fragment): mutant version of attL; recombination site for the Gateway® LR reaction LR Clonase™
   1522..1540    -  promoter       T7 promoter: promoter for bacteriophage T7 RNA polymerase
   1674..2483    +  CDS            KanR: aminoglycoside phosphotransferase; aph(3')-Ia; confers resistance to kanamycin in bacteria or G418 (Geneticin®) in eukaryotes
   2630..3218    +  rep_origin     ori: high-copy-number ColE1/pMB1/pBR322/pUC origin of replication
