>Addgene plasmid #109758 | p3E-Rab38c | addgene full sequence | sequence record 224174 | Addgene NGS Result
CATAGTGACTGCATATGTTGTGTTTTACAGTATTATGTAGTCTGTTTTTTATGCAAAATCTAATTTAATA
TATTGATATTTATATCATTTTACGTTTCTCGTTCAACTTTCTTGTACAAAGTGGTGCAGAAAGAGCATCT
GTTCAAAGTTCTGGTCATCGGAGACCTCGGAGTTGGAAAAACGTCAATAATCAAACGATACGTTCATCAG
ATATTCTCTCAACACTATCGCGCGACTATAGGAGTGGATTTTGCTCTGAAAGTGCTTCACTGGGACAGTC
AGACGGTGGTCCGGCTTCAGTTATGGGACATAGCAGGACAGGAGCGCTATGGGAACATGACGCGGGTTTA
CTATCGGGAGGCCGTGGGAGCCCTCATAGTGTTTGACGTGACCCGATCCTCCACGTTTGACGCAGTGCTG
AAATGGAAAGACGACCTCGACTTGAAAGTCTCCCTCAATAACGGCAAGCCTGTCCCAGCTGTCCTTCTAG
CCAACAAATCTGACCAATCACGCGAAGGCCTGTGTTCCCAGATCCCAAAGCTTGATACCTTCTGCAAAGA
GAATGGATTTGTGGGCTGGTTTGAGACCTCTGCAAAGGAGAACTCAAACATTGAGGCGGCAGCAAAATGT
CTGGTGGATCACATTTTGGCCCACGAGGAAAACATCGTCAACAACACAGACCCAGATGTGGTGGCCCTGC
CCGGGTACAACAACAACACCAAAGAGCGGGTTCGATCCAGATGCATGACGTGTTCCAAGTCATGACAACT
TTATTATACAAAGTTGGCATTATAAAAAAGCATTGCTTATCAATTTGTTGCAACGAACAGGTCACTATCA
GTCAAAATAAAATCATTATTTGGAGCTCCATGGTAGCGTTAACGCGGCCGCGATATCCCCTATAGTGAGT
CGTATTACATGGTCATAGCTGTTTCCTGGCAGCTCTGGCCCGTGTCTCAAAATCTCTGATGTTACATTGC
ACAAGATAAAAATATATCATCATGAACAATAAAACTGTCTGCTTACATAAACAGTAATACAAGGGGTGTT
ATGAGCCATATTCAACGGGAAACGTCGAGGCCGCGATTAAATTCCAACATGGATGCTGATTTATATGGGT
ATAAATGGGCTCGCGATAATGTCGGGCAATCAGGTGCGACAATCTATCGCTTGTATGGGAAGCCCGATGC
GCCAGAGTTGTTTCTGAAACATGGCAAAGGTAGCGTTGCCAATGATGTTACAGATGAGATGGTCAGACTA
AACTGGCTGACGGAATTTATGCCTCTTCCGACCATCAAGCATTTTATCCGTACTCCTGATGATGCATGGT
TACTCACCACTGCGATCCCCGGAAAAACAGCATTCCAGGTATTAGAAGAATATCCTGATTCAGGTGAAAA
TATTGTTGATGCGCTGGCAGTGTTCCTGCGCCGGTTGCATTCGATTCCTGTTTGTAATTGTCCTTTTAAC
AGCGATCGCGTATTTCGTCTCGCTCAGGCGCAATCACGAATGAATAACGGTTTGGTTGATGCGAGTGATT
TTGATGACGAGCGTAATGGCTGGCCTGTTGAACAAGTCTGGAAAGAAATGCATAAACTTTTGCCATTCTC
ACCGGATTCAGTCGTCACTCATGGTGATTTCTCACTTGATAACCTTATTTTTGACGAGGGGAAATTAATA
GGTTGTATTGATGTTGGACGAGTCGGAATCGCAGACCGATACCAGGATCTTGCCATCCTATGGAACTGCC
TCGGTGAGTTTTCTCCTTCATTACAGAAACGGCTTTTTCAAAAATATGGTATTGATAATCCTGATATGAA
TAAATTGCAGTTTCATTTGATGCTCGATGAGTTTTTCTAATCAGAATTGGTTAATTGGTTGTAACACTGG
CAGAGCATTACGCTGACTTGACGGGACGGCGCAAGCTCATGACCAAAATCCCTTAACGTGAGTTACGCGT
CGTTCCACTGAGCGTCAGACCCCGTAGAAAAGATCAAAGGATCTTCTTGAGATCCTTTTTTTCTGCGCGT
AATCTGCTGCTTGCAAACAAAAAAACCACCGCTACCAGCGGTGGTTTGTTTGCCGGATCAAGAGCTACCA
ACTCTTTTTCCGAAGGTAACTGGCTTCAGCAGAGCGCAGATACCAAATACTGTTCTTCTAGTGTAGCCGT
AGTTAGGCCACCACTTCAAGAACTCTGTAGCACCGCCTACATACCTCGCTCTGCTAATCCTGTTACCAGT
GGCTGCTGCCAGTGGCGATAAGTCGTGTCTTACCGGGTTGGACTCAAGACGATAGTTACCGGATAAGGCG
CAGCGGTCGGGCTGAACGGGGGGTTCGTGCACACAGCCCAGCTTGGAGCGAACGACCTACACCGAACTGA
GATACCTACAGCGTGAGCTATGAGAAAGCGCCACGCTTCCCGAAGGGAGAAAGGCGGACAGGTATCCGGT
AAGCGGCAGGGTCGGAACAGGAGAGCGCACGAGGGAGCTTCCAGGGGGAAACGCCTGGTATCTTTATAGT
CCTGTCGGGTTTCGCCACCTCTGACTTGAGCGTCGATTTTTGTGATGCTCGTCAGGGGGGCGGAGCCTAT
GGAAAAACGCCAGCAACGCGGCCTTTTTACGGTTCCTGGCCTTTTGCTGGCCTTTTGCTCACATGTTCTT
TCCTGCGTTATCCCCTGATTCTGTGGATAACCGTATTACCGCCTTTGAGTGAGCTGATACCGCTCGCCGC
AGCCGAACGACCGAGCGCAGCGAGTCAGTGAGCGAGGAAGCGGAAGAGCGCCCAATACGCAAACCGCCTC
TCCCCGCGCGTTGGCCGATTCATTAATGCAGCTGGCACGACAGGTTTCCCGACTGGAAAGCGGGCAGTGA
GCGCAACGCAATTAATACGCGTACCGCTAGCCAGGAAGAGTTTGTAGAAACGCAAAAAGGCCATCCGTCA
GGATGGCCTTCTGCTTAGTTTGATGCCTGGCAGTTTATGGCGGGCGTCCTGCCCGCCACCCTCCGGGCCG
TTGCTTCACAACGTTCAAATCCGCTCCCGGCGGATTTGTCCTACTCAGGAGAGCGTTCACCGACAAACAA
CAGATAAAACGAAAGGCCCAGTCTTCCGACTGAGCCTTTCGTTTTATTTGATGCCTGGCAGTTCCCTACT
CTCGCGTTAACGCTAGCATGGATGTTTTCCCAGTCACGACGTTGTAAAACGACGGCCAGTCTTAAGCTCG
GGCCCTGCAGCTCTAGAGCTCGAATTCTACAGGTCACTAATACCATCTAAGTAGTTGGTT
Features (pLannotate 1.2.2; 12 found; start..end, strand, type, name):
      1..125     -  protein_bind   attR2: mutant version of attR; recombination site for the Gateway® LR reaction LR Clonase™
    127..762     +  CDS            RAB38: RAB38_HUMAN - Experimental evidence at protein level: Swiss-Prot protein existence level 1. May be involved in melanosomal transport and docking. Involved in the proper sorting of TYRP1. Involved in peripheral melanosomal distribution of TYRP1 in melanocytes; the function, which probably is implicating vesicle-trafficking, includes cooperation with ANKRD27 and VAMP7 (By similarity). Plays a role in the maturation of phagosomes that engulf pathogens, such as S.aureus and M.tuberculosis (PubMed:21255211). Plays an important role in the control of melanin production and melanosome biogenesis (Pub
    766..786     -  protein_bind   attB3: mutant version of attB; core recombination site for the Gateway® BP reaction BP Clonase™
    777..862     -  protein_bind   attL1 (fragment): mutant version of attL; recombination site for the Gateway® LR reaction LR Clonase™
    899..917     -  promoter       T7 promoter: promoter for bacteriophage T7 RNA polymerase
   1051..1860    +  CDS            KanR: aminoglycoside phosphotransferase; aph(3')-Ia; confers resistance to kanamycin in bacteria or G418 (Geneticin®) in eukaryotes
   2007..2595    +  rep_origin     ori: high-copy-number ColE1/pMB1/pBR322/pUC origin of replication
   2778..2870    +  CDS            lacI (fragment): lac repressor; lacI; The lac repressor binds to the lac operator to inhibit transcription in E. coli. This inhibition can be relieved by adding lactose or isopropyl-β-D-thiogalactopyranoside (IPTG).
   2925..2952    -  terminator     rrnB T2 terminator: transcription terminator T2 from the E. coli rrnB gene
   3084..3127    +  terminator     rrnB T1 terminator: Escherichia coli rrnB; transcription terminator T1 from the E. coli rrnB gene
   3174..3210    -  CDS            lacZα (fragment): LacZα fragment of β-galactosidase; lacZ fragment
   3248..3277    -  protein_bind   attP2 (fragment): mutant version of attP; recombination site for the Gateway® BP reaction BP Clonase™
