[The description below was written by a language model from this plasmid's Addgene catalogue record and pLannotate feature annotations shown in this document.]
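Description:
p3E-Rab38c is a 3' entry clone for multisite Gateway assembly, built in the pDONR P2R-P3 backbone and catalogued among zebrafish plasmids. It is a small plasmid of about 3.3 kb that replicates in E. coli from a high-copy ColE1/pUC-type origin and is selected with kanamycin through an aph(3')-Ia resistance gene. Both the depositor's sequence and the repository's sequencing result are the same length and yield essentially the same feature set, differing only in where the circular numbering starts. Other annotated backbone elements are typical donor-vector remnants: rrnB T1 and T2 transcription terminators upstream of the cloning region, which insulate the insert from read-through, a T7 promoter next to the cassette, and short lacI and lacZα fragments with no functional role.

The insert is the zebrafish rab38c coding sequence, a roughly 636 bp open reading frame. The automated annotation labels it as human RAB38 by homology, a small GTPase associated with melanosome and vesicle trafficking, but the catalogue entry identifies the species as D. rerio. The ORF is flanked by an attR2 site on one side and on the other by a site annotated as an attB3 core overlapping an attL fragment, which is consistent with the attL3 expected in a 3' entry clone. The plasmid carries no eukaryotic promoter of its own. In an LR reaction it is combined with a 5' entry clone supplying a promoter, a middle entry clone (typically a fluorescent protein or other tag) and a destination vector, placing Rab38c at the 3' end of the assembled fusion. The associated work used such constructs for in vivo cell biological screening in zebrafish.
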