Addgene plasmid #109758: p3E-Rab38c
Purpose: Multisite gateway vector for 3' tagging with Rab38c
Depositing lab: Rob Parton. Depositing organization: University of Queensland, Institute for Molecular Bioscience. Publication: In vivo cell biological screening identifies an endocytic capture mechanism for T-tubule formation. Hall TE, Martel N, Ariotti N, Xiong Z, Lo HP, Ferguson C, Rae J, Lim YW, Parton RG. Nat Commun. 2020 Jul 24;11(1):3711. doi: 10.1038/s41467-020-17486-w. PubMed 32709891.
Backbone
  Vector backbone: pDONR p2R-p3
  Vector type: Zebrafish plasmids
Growth in bacteria
  Bacterial resistance: Kanamycin, 50 μg/mL
  Growth temperature: 37°C
  Growth strain: DH5alpha
  Copy number: High Copy
Gene/Insert
  Gene/Insert name: Rab38c
  Species: D. rerio (zebrafish)
  Entrez Gene: rab38c (a.k.a. si:ch73-173m3.3)
  Cloning method: Gateway Cloning
Terms and licenses: Academic/Nonprofit Terms; Industry Terms: Not Available to Industry
How to cite: p3E-Rab38c was a gift from Rob Parton (Addgene plasmid # 109758 ; http://n2t.net/addgene:109758 ; RRID:Addgene_109758)
